Addgene plasmid #143700: TFORF0409
Purpose: Lentiviral vector for overexpressing transcription factor ORFs with unique 24-bp barcodes. Barcodes facilitate identification of transcription factors in pooled screens.
Depositing lab: Feng Zhang. Depositing organization: Broad Institute. Publication: A transcription factor atlas of directed differentiation. Joung J, Ma S, Tay T, Geiger-Schuller KR, Kirchgatterer PC, Verdine VK, Guo B, Arias-Garcia MA, Allen WE, Singh A, Kuksenko O, Abudayyeh OO, Gootenberg JS, Fu Z, Macrae RK, Buenrostro JD, Regev A, Zhang F. Cell. 2023 Jan 5;186(1):209-229.e26. doi: 10.1016/j.cell.2022.11.026. PubMed 36608654.
Backbone
  Vector backbone: pLX_TRC317
  Backbone manufacturer: Broad Institute Genetic Perturbation Platform
  Backbone size w/o insert (bp): 8264
  Vector type: Mammalian Expression, Lentiviral
  Selectable markers: Puromycin
Growth in bacteria
  Bacterial resistance: Ampicillin, 100 μg/mL
  Growth temperature: 37°C
  Growth strain: NEB Stable
  Copy number: High Copy
Gene/Insert
  Gene/Insert name: CTCFL
  Species: H. sapiens (human)
  Insert size (bp): 1943
  Entrez Gene: CTCFL (a.k.a. BORIS, CT27, CTCF-T, HMGB1L1, dJ579F20.2)
  Promoter: EF1a
  Cloning method: Unknown
  Sequencing primers: 5′ GGGTGGAGACTGAAGTTAGGCCAG; 3′ CACATAGCGTAAAAGGAGCAACATAG
Terms and licenses: Academic/Nonprofit Terms; Industry Terms: Not Available to Industry
Depositor comments: NM_001269046,ENST00000429804 . The transcription factor ORF portion of this plasmid was synthesized by Genewiz. Please test multiple small colonies in case of plasmid recombination. To make this collection available in a timely manner, a portion of this collection was not fully sequenced by Addgene. If an Addgene verified full plasmid sequence is not available, please contact us prior to placing an order to request the full sequence.
How to cite: TFORF0409 was a gift from Feng Zhang (Addgene plasmid # 143700 ; http://n2t.net/addgene:143700 ; RRID:Addgene_143700)
