[The description below was written by a language model from this plasmid's Addgene catalogue record and pLannotate feature annotations shown in this document.]
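Description:
TFORF0409 is a lentiviral mammalian expression plasmid built on the pLX_TRC317 backbone. It carries the human transcription factor CTCFL (also known as BORIS), a testis-specific DNA-binding protein related to CTCF and involved in insulator function and germline imprinting. It belongs to a barcoded transcription factor ORF collection in which each ORF is paired with a unique 24-bp barcode, so that the overexpressed factor can be identified in pooled screens. The barcode itself is not annotated in the feature table. The sequenced record is 10,207 nt, which matches the stated backbone and insert sizes. In bacteria the plasmid replicates from a high-copy ColE1/pUC-type origin and is selected with ampicillin through β-lactamase. An f1 origin and remnants of lac/lacZα cloning-vector sequence are also present. The depositor notes that the plasmid may recombine, as is common for LTR-containing vectors.

The viral cassette has a third-generation, self-inactivating layout. An RSV promoter is fused to a truncated HIV-1 5' LTR and drives the genomic RNA, which includes the Ψ packaging signal, a gag fragment and the Rev response element, and ends in a ΔU3 3' LTR followed by an SV40 polyadenylation signal. Within the provirus, an SV40 early promoter drives puromycin N-acetyltransferase for selection of transduced cells. A cPPT/CTS element aids nuclear import. The strong constitutive EF-1α promoter then drives the CTCFL ORF, and a downstream WPRE enhances transcript expression. Short hits to U6 promoter, small t antigen and Rev are annotated only as fragments and are probably vector remnants rather than functional parts. The construct is intended for producing lentivirus to stably overexpress CTCFL, either individually or in pooled differentiation and cell-state screens.
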