Features (pLannotate 1.2.2; 31 found; start..end, strand, type, name):
    364..597     -  misc_feature   RRE: The Rev response element (RRE) of HIV-1 allows for Rev-dependent mRNA export from the nucleus to the cytoplasm.
    743..1106    -  CDS            HIV-1 gag (fragment): gag protein from human immunodeficiency virus 1; gag
   1090..1215    -  misc_feature   HIV-1 Ψ: packaging signal of human immunodeficiency virus type 1
   1262..1442    -  LTR            5' LTR (truncated): truncated 5' long terminal repeat (LTR) from HIV-1
   1443..1669    -  promoter       RSV promoter: Rous sarcoma virus enhancer/promoter
   1697..1715    -  promoter       T3 promoter: promoter for bacteriophage T3 RNA polymerase
   1760..1776    -  protein_bind   lac operator: The lac repressor binds to the lac operator to inhibit transcription in E. coli. This inhibition can be relieved by adding lactose or isopropyl-β-D-thiogalactopyranoside (IPTG). lac repressor encoded by lacI
   1784..1814    -  promoter       lac promoter: promoter for the E. coli lac operon
   1829..1850    -  protein_bind   CAP binding site: CAP binding activates transcription in the presence of cAMP. E. coli catabolite activator protein
   1863..1955    -  CDS            lacI (fragment): lac repressor; lacI; The lac repressor binds to the lac operator to inhibit transcription in E. coli. This inhibition can be relieved by adding lactose or isopropyl-β-D-thiogalactopyranoside (IPTG).
   2138..2726    -  rep_origin     ori: high-copy-number ColE1/pMB1/pBR322/pUC origin of replication
   2897..3757    -  CDS            AmpR: β-lactamase; bla; confers resistance to ampicillin, carbenicillin, and related antibiotics
   3758..3862    -  promoter       AmpR promoter: bla
   3915..4343    -  rep_origin     f1 ori (sequence partly withheld): f1 bacteriophage origin of replication; arrow indicates direction of (+) strand synthesis
   4348..4503    -  CDS            lacZα (fragment): LacZα fragment of β-galactosidase; lacZ fragment
   4511..4529    +  promoter       T7 promoter: promoter for bacteriophage T7 RNA polymerase
   4550..4685    -  rep_origin     SV40 ori: SV40 origin of replication
   4725..4846    -  polyA_signal   SV40 poly(A) signal: SV40 polyadenylation signal
   4924..5157    -  LTR            3' LTR (ΔU3): self-inactivating 3' long terminal repeat (LTR) from HIV-1
   5159..5178    -  misc_feature   cPPT/CTS (fragment): central polypurine tract and central termination sequence of HIV-1
   5229..5817    -  misc_feature   WPRE: woodchuck hepatitis virus posttranscriptional regulatory element
   5859..5912    -  promoter       U6 promoter (fragment): RNA polymerase III promoter for human U6 snRNA
   5928..7766    -  CDS            CTCFL (fragment): CTCFL_HUMAN - Also known as BORIS. Experimental evidence at protein level: Swiss-Prot protein existence level 1. Testis-specific DNA binding protein responsible for insulator function, nuclear architecture and transcriptional control, which probably acts by recruiting epigenetic chromatin modifiers. Plays a key role in gene imprinting in male germline, by participating in the establishment of differential methylation at the IGF2/H19 imprinted control region (ICR). Directly binds the unmethylated H19 ICR and recruits the PRMT7 methyltransferase, leading to methylate histone H4 'Arg-3' to form H
   7783..8961    -  promoter       EF-1α promoter: strong constitutive promoter for human elongation factor EF-1α
   8968..9034    -  CDS            small t antigen (fragment): SV40 (simian virus 40) small t antigen
   9099..9216    -  misc_feature   cPPT/CTS: central polypurine tract and central termination sequence of HIV-1
   9265..9861    -  CDS            PuroR (fragment): puromycin N-acetyltransferase; pac from Streptomyces; confers resistance to puromycin
   9907..10042   -  rep_origin     SV40 ori: SV40 origin of replication
  10066..10137   -  promoter       SV40 promoter (fragment): SV40 enhancer and early promoter
  10138..10161   -  promoter       SV40 promoter (fragment): SV40 early promoter
  10168..10194   -  CDS            Rev (fragment): human immunodeficiency virus 1 (HIV-1) Rev protein; rev; enhances nuclear export of unspliced and incompletely spliced viral mRNAs
>Addgene plasmid #143700 | TFORF0409 | addgene full sequence | sequence record 409073 | Addgene NGS Result
GGTGAATATCCCTGCCTAACTCTATTCACTATAGAAAGTACAGCAAAAACTATTCTTAAACCTACCAAGC
CTCCTACTATCATTATGAATAATTTTATATACCACAGCCAATTTGTTATGTTAAACCAATTCCACAAACT
TGCCCATTTATCTAATTCCAATAATTCTTGTTCATTCTTTTCTTGCTGGTTTTGCGATTCTTCAATTAAG
GAGTGTATTAAGCTTGTGTAATTGTTAATTTCTCTGTCCCACTCCATCCAGGTCGTGTGATTCCAAATCT
GTTCCAGAGATTTATTACTCCAACTAGCATTCCAAGGCACAGCAGTGGTGCAAATGAGTTTTCCAGAGCA
ACCCCAAATCCCCAGGAGCTGTTGATCCTTTAGGTATCTTTCCACAGCCAGGATTCTTGCCTGGAGCTGC
TTGATGCCCCAGACTGTGAGTTGCAACAGATGCTGTTGCGCCTCAATAGCCCTCAGCAAATTGTTCTGCT
GCTGCACTATACCAGACAATAATTGTCTGGCCTGTACCGTCAGCGTCATTGACGCTGCGCCCATAGTGCT
TCCTGCTGCTCCCAAGAACCCAAGGAACAAAGCTCCTATTCCCACTGCTCTTTTTTCTCTCTGCACCACT
CTTCTCTTTGCCTTGGTGGGTGCTACTCCTAATGGTTCAATTTTTACTACTTTATATTTATATAATTCAC
TTCTCCAATTGTCCCTCATATCTCCTCCTCCAGGTCTGAAGATCAGCGGCCGCTTGCTGTGCGGTGGTCT
TACTTTTGTTTTGCTCTTCCTCTATCTTGTCTAAAGCTTCCTTGGTGTCTTTTATCTCTATCCTTTGATG
CACACAATAGAGGGTTGCTACTGTATTATATAATGATCTAAGTTCTTCTGATCCTGTCTGAAGGGATGGT
TGTAGCTGTCCCAGTATTTGTCTACAGCCTTCTGATGTTTCTAACAGGCCAGGATTAACTGCGAATCGTT
CTAGCTCCCTGCTTGCCCATACTATATGTTTTAATTTATATTTTTTCTTTCCCCCTGGCCTTAACCGAAT
TTTTTCCCATCGCGATCTAATTCTCCCCCGCTTAATACTGACGCTCTCGCACCCATCTCTCTCCTTCTAG
CCTCCGCTAGTCAAAATTTTTGGCGTACTCACCAGTCGCCGCCCCTCGCCTCTTGCCGTGCGCGCTTCAG
CAAGCCGAGTCCTGCGTCGAGAGAGCTCCTCTGGTTTCCCTTTCGCTTTCAAGTCCCTGTTCGGGCGCCA
CTGCTAGAGATTTTCCACACTGACTAAAAGGGTCTGAGGGATCTCTAGTTACCAGAGTCACACAACAGAC
GGGCACACACTACTTGAAGCACTCAAGGCAAGCTTTATTGAGGCTTAAGCAGTGGGTTCCCTAGTTAGCC
AGAGAGCTCCCAGGCTCAGATCTGGTCTAACCAGAGAGACCCGTTTATGTATCGAGCTAGGCACTTAAAT
ACAATATCTCTGCAATGCGGCAATTCAGTGGTTCGTCCAATCCATGTCAGACCCGTCTGTTGCCTTCCTA
ATAAGGCACGATCGTACCACCTTACTTCCACCAATCGGCATGCACGGTGCTTTTTCTCTCCTTGTAAGGC
ATGTTGCTAACTCATCGTTACCATGTTGCAAGACTACAAGAGTATTGCATAAGACTACATTAAGCTTGCA
GCTCCAGCTTTTGTTCCCTTTAGTGAGGGTTAATTGCGCGCTTGGCGTAATCATGGTCATAGCTGTTTCC
TGTGTGAAATTGTTATCCGCTCACAATTCCACACAACATACGAGCCGGAAGCATAAAGTGTAAAGCCTGG
GGTGCCTAATGAGTGAGCTAACTCACATTAATTGCGTTGCGCTCACTGCCCGCTTTCCAGTCGGGAAACC
TGTCGTGCCAGCTGCATTAATGAATCGGCCAACGCGCGGGGAGAGGCGGTTTGCGTATTGGGCGCTCTTC
CGCTTCCTCGCTCACTGACTCGCTGCGCTCGGTCGTTCGGCTGCGGCGAGCGGTATCAGCTCACTCAAAG
GCGGTAATACGGTTATCCACAGAATCAGGGGATAACGCAGGAAAGAACATGTGAGCAAAAGGCCAGCAAA
AGGCCAGGAACCGTAAAAAGGCCGCGTTGCTGGCGTTTTTCCATAGGCTCCGCCCCCCTGACGAGCATCA
CAAAAATCGACGCTCAAGTCAGAGGTGGCGAAACCCGACAGGACTATAAAGATACCAGGCGTTTCCCCCT
GGAAGCTCCCTCGTGCGCTCTCCTGTTCCGACCCTGCCGCTTACCGGATACCTGTCCGCCTTTCTCCCTT
CGGGAAGCGTGGCGCTTTCTCATAGCTCACGCTGTAGGTATCTCAGTTCGGTGTAGGTCGTTCGCTCCAA
GCTGGGCTGTGTGCACGAACCCCCCGTTCAGCCCGACCGCTGCGCCTTATCCGGTAACTATCGTCTTGAG
TCCAACCCGGTAAGACACGACTTATCGCCACTGGCAGCAGCCACTGGTAACAGGATTAGCAGAGCGAGGT
ATGTAGGCGGTGCTACAGAGTTCTTGAAGTGGTGGCCTAACTACGGCTACACTAGAAGAACAGTATTTGG
TATCTGCGCTCTGCTGAAGCCAGTTACCTTCGGAAAAAGAGTTGGTAGCTCTTGATCCGGCAAACAAACC
ACCGCTGGTAGCGGTGGTTTTTTTGTTTGCAAGCAGCAGATTACGCGCAGAAAAAAAGGATCTCAAGAAG
ATCCTTTGATCTTTTCTACGGGGTCTGACGCTCAGTGGAACGAAAACTCACGTTAAGGGATTTTGGTCAT
GAGATTATCAAAAAGGATCTTCACCTAGATCCTTTTAAATTAAAAATGAAGTTTTAAATCAATCTAAAGT
ATATATGAGTAAACTTGGTCTGACAGTTACCAATGCTTAATCAGTGAGGCACCTATCTCAGCGATCTGTC
TATTTCGTTCATCCATAGTTGCCTGACTCCCCGTCGTGTAGATAACTACGATACGGGAGGGCTTACCATC
TGGCCCCAGTGCTGCAATGATACCGCGAGACCCACGCTCACCGGCTCCAGATTTATCAGCAATAAACCAG
CCAGCCGGAAGGGCCGAGCGCAGAAGTGGTCCTGCAACTTTATCCGCCTCCATCCAGTCTATTAATTGTT
GCCGGGAAGCTAGAGTAAGTAGTTCGCCAGTTAATAGTTTGCGCAACGTTGTTGCCATTGCTACAGGCAT
CGTGGTGTCACGCTCGTCGTTTGGTATGGCTTCATTCAGCTCCGGTTCCCAACGATCAAGGCGAGTTACA
TGATCCCCCATGTTGTGCAAAAAAGCGGTTAGCTCCTTCGGTCCTCCGATCGTTGTCAGAAGTAAGTTGG
CCGCAGTGTTATCACTCATGGTTATGGCAGCACTGCATAATTCTCTTACTGTCATGCCATCCGTAAGATG
CTTTTCTGTGACTGGTGAGTACTCAACCAAGTCATTCTGAGAATAGTGTATGCGGCGACCGAGTTGCTCT
TGCCCGGCGTCAATACGGGATAATACCGCGCCACATAGCAGAACTTTAAAAGTGCTCATCATTGGAAAAC
GTTCTTCGGGGCGAAAACTCTCAAGGATCTTACCGCTGTTGAGATCCAGTTCGATGTAACCCACTCGTGC
ACCCAACTGATCTTCAGCATCTTTTACTTTCACCAGCGTTTCTGGGTGAGCAAAAACAGGAAGGCAAAAT
GCCGCAAAAAAGGGAATAAGGGCGACACGGAAATGTTGAATACTCATACTCTTCCTTTTTCAATATTATT
GAAGCATTTATCAGGGTTATTGTCTCATGAGCGGATACATATTTGAATGTATTTAGAAAAATAAACAAAT
AGGGGTTCCGCGCACATTTCCCCGAAAAGTGCCACCTAAATTGTAAGCGTTAATATTTTGTTAAAATTCG
CGTTAAATTTTTGTTAAATCAGCTCATTTTTTAACCAATAGGCCGAAATCGGCAAAATCCCTTATAAATC
AAAAGAATAGACCGAGATAGGGT
[37 nt withheld, positions 4014-4050]
AAAGAACGTGGACTCCAACGTCAAAGG
[49 nt withheld, positions 4078-4126]
T
[91 nt withheld, positions 4128-4218]
G
[124 nt withheld, positions 4220-4343]
CCCATTCGCCATTCAGGCTGCGCAACTGTTGGGAAGGGCGATCGGTGCGGGCCTCTTCGCTATTACGCCA
GCTGGCGAAAGGGGGATGTGCTGCAAGGCGATTAAGTTGGGTAACGCCAGGGTTTTCCCAGTCACGACGT
TGTAAAACGACGGCCAGTGAGCGCGCGTAATACGACTCACTATAGGGCGAATTGGGTACGTCCCTAGGCC
TCCAAAAAAGCCTCCTCACTACTTCTGGAATAGCTCAGAGGCCGAGGCGGCCTCGGCCTCTGCATAAATA
AAAAAAATTAGTCAGCCATGGGGCGGAGAATGGGCGGAACTGGGCGGAGTTAGGGGCGGGATGGGCGGAG
TTAGGGGCGGGATAGCTAGAGCCAGACATGATAAGATACATTGATGAGTTTGGACAAACCACAACTAGAA
TGCAGTGAAAAAAATGCTTTATTTGTGAAATTTGTGATGCTATTGCTTTATTTGTAACCATTATAAGCTG
CAATAAACAAGTTCCTCTCACTCTCTGATATTCATTTCTTTGCAAGTTATAAATACTGAATAATAAGATG
ACATGAACTACTATACGTACTGCTAGAGATTTTCCACACTGACTAAAAGGGTCTGAGGGATCTCTAGTTA
CCAGAGTCACACAACAGACGGGCACACACTACTTGAAGCACTCAAGGCAAGCTTTATTGAGGCTTAAGCA
GTGGGTTCCCTAGTTAGCCAGAGAGCTCCCAGGCTCAGATCTGGTCTAACCAGAGAGACCCAGTACAAGC
AAAAAGCAGATCTTGTCTTCGTTGGGAGTGAATTAGCCCTTCCAGTCCCCCCTTTTCTTTTAAAAAGTGG
CTAAGATCTACAGCTGCCTTGTAAGTCATTGGTCTTAAAGTCGACGCGGGGAGGCGGCCCAAAGGGAGAT
CCGACTCGTCTGAGGGCGAAGGCGAAGACGCGGAAGAGGCCGCAGAGCCGGCAGCAGGCCGCGGGAAGGA
AGGTCCGCTGGATTGAGGGCCGAAGGGACGTAGCAGAAGGACGTCCCGCGCAGAATCCAGGTGGCAACAC
AGGCGAGCAGCCAAGGAAAGGACGATGATTTCCCCGACAACACCACGGAATTGTCAGTGCCCAACAGCCG
AGCCCCTGTCCAGCAGCGGGCAAGGCAGGCGGCGATGAGTTCCGCCGTGGCAATAGGGAGGGGGAAAGCG
AAAGTCCCGGAAAGGAGCTGACAGGTGGTGGCAATGCCCCAACCAGTGGGGGTTGCGTCAGCAAACACAG
TGCACACCACGCCACGTTGCCTGACAACGGGCCACAACTCCTCATAAAGAGACAGCAACCAGGATTTATA
CAAGGAGGAGAAAATGAAAGCCATACGGGAAGCAATAGCATGATACAAAGGCATTAAAGCAGCGTATCCA
CATAGCGTAAAAGGAGCAACATAGTTAAGAATACCAGTCAATCTTTCACAAATTTTGTAATCCAGAGGTT
GATTGTCGACTTAACGCGTACGTCTAGAATCATATGCCACACGTCGTCCTTTCCACAAGATATATAAAGC
CAAGAAATCGAAATACTTTCAAGTTACGGACTAGTTCATTACTACTTATCCATCGTGTTGAGGAGCATTT
CACAGGTCACGCCTTCATCCACTTCCTCTTTGACTCTGGCTGTGGTTTCTCTGCAGGCGACAGGAAACAT
CTCTCCTGGGAACTGTTCTCCCTTCGTGGTGGAAGCCTCCTCAGCAGCAGCTTCGTCTCCGTTCGCGGCT
TCCTTCCATCCCTTCGCAGCTTCCTTCTGACCCTTTGTGGCTTCCTTCAGGATGGTCTGCTTCCTCTTTC
TTGTTCTTCTTCCCTTTCCTGAAGCAGCCGACTTTGCTTCCCCTGATCCACACTTCTCCGAATGTCTGTG
CAGGTTAATCCAGCGGGAAAAGCCTTTGCCACACTTGGAGCATTTGTAAACAGTCGGGATGAAATTTGCA
TCGTGGTATTTCCTGAAGTGAGCGTTTAGAAGTTGCTTCTGTCGGAAACATTTATTGCAAGAAAGGCAGG
TGAATGGTTTCTCTCCAGTGTGGGTACGAATGTGAGCGGTCATATGACGTTCCTGCTTGCAGGCATAACT
GCAGTGTTTGCACTTGAACCTCTTCTCATTCTTATGAGTTTTCTGGTGCTGAATGAGGGCATAGCGTTCA
TGGAAGACAGCAGAACAGTAGCGGCATTTCAGCTCTGCAGCGCTGTAAGCATGCAAGTTGCGCATATGCA
CACCTGAGTGCGTTCTCATGTGGCGTTTCAGCTTGTAGGTATCTCTGCTGGCATAGCTGCACTGGCAACA
CTGAAAGGGGCGCTCCCCAGTGTGGGATCGGACATGGCGCTTCAATTTACTTGCCTCCACACTGGCATAC
TTGCACATGGAACATTTAAAGGGTTTCTCATGAGTATGTTTATAGCGCCTGTGTCGGACGAGTTCTCCAC
TGGTGACAAATGCCATGTTGCAGTCGTTACACTTGTAGGGCCTGGTTCCTGTGTGGGTGTTAACATGGTT
CCGCAGCAGAGTGACCGTACGGAAGGTTTTCAGGCAGAGGTGACACAGGTGAGGCTTCTCACTGGTGTGA
GTTTTCATATGACGATTAAAACTTGACATTCTAGAAGAGGTGAACATGCAGACATCACAGTGGAAGGTTC
CTTTTGCTCCCTTTGTCTTTCTTTGATTTTTTGTAGATTTGGCCTTTTCAGCATCTGCTTGACCAGCTGT
AGGTTGATCCTCTTGTTCTTCCACATTTGAATTTGAAACTGTGAGAACAATTTCGTCACTTCTTTCATCT
CCTGACATTGTTTCCACAAAAAAGAGCTGCTCCTTTGTTCTTTCAGCCAATAACTGGTTCTTCTCCTGCT
CTTCCTCGAGCTTGATCAGTCCAGTAGTTTCAGCCAGGCTCACCGCTAACTTACTGTCTTCACTGGCCAC
CATCACATTCTCCTCTAGAGCGTGGAACTGCAACACCTCCATCTCTTGCGGGGAGTACAGCTCTTGCTGG
ATACTAATGGCCACACACTGCTGCAGGCTCTGCCGGGGCCCTTCCTCAAGCCACAGCAACCCAGGGCCAG
GCTGTTGCACCACCACCTGCACCCCTTCTTGCTGCTGTATGCTCAGCAAGCTCATATCCTGCAACTCCAC
AGCTTCAGAAGTGAAGTGCACCGTCTGCAGGGTCAGGATGTACTTCTCGCTCTCCTCCGAGGGGGCCAGC
ACCAGCTCCACTTCTTCCTCCAGGACGCTGTCCTGGAAGGCCCCAGAGGTACGCTCGGCCTCCAACTCAC
TAGGGCTCCGATGGTCTTTCTCTCTGCACACTCCGTCTTTTTCCTCCTCCTTCAGGCCTTTTTCCGGCAT
CAACTCGAGTTCTTTGATCTTGGTGAATTGCTCAGAAAGGACAGAGATCTCAGTGGCTGCCATGGTGGCG
GTGCTAGCCTCACGACACCTGAAATGGAAGAAAAAAACTTTGAACCACTGTCTGAGGCTTGAGAATGAAC
CAAGATCCAAACTCAAAAAGGGCAAATTCCAAGGAGAATTACATCAAGTGCCAAGCTGGCCTAACTTCAG
TCTCCACCCACTCAGTGTGGGGAAACTCCATCGCATAAAACCCCTCCCCCCAACCTAAAGACGACGTACT
CCAAAAGCTCGAGAACTAATCGAGGTGCCTGGACGGCGCCCGGTACTCCGTGGAGTCACATGAAGCGACG
GCTGAGGACGGAAAGGCCCTTTTCCTTTGTGTGGGTGACTCACCCGCCCGCTCTCCCGAGCGCCGCGTCC
TCCATTTTGAGCTCCCTGCAGCAGGGCCGGGAAGCGGCCATCTTTCCGCTCACGCAACTGGTGCCGACCG
GGCCAGCCTTGCCGCCCAGGGCGGGGCGATACACGGCGGCGCGAGGCCAGGCACCAGAGCAGGCCGGCCA
GCTTGAGACTACCCCCGTCCGATTCTCGGTGGCCGCGCTCGCAGGCCCCGCCTCGCCGAACATGTGCGCT
GGGACGCACGGGCCCCGTCGCCGCCCGCGGCCCCAAAAACCGAAATACCAGTGTGCAGATCTTGGCCCGC
ATTTACAAGACTATCTTGCCAGAAAAAAAGCGTCGCAGCAGGTCATCAAAAATTTTAAATGGCTAGAGAC
TTATCGAAAGCAGCGAGACAGGCGCGAAGGTGCCACCAGATTCGCACGCGGCGGCCCCAGCGCCCAGGCC
AGGCCTCAACTCAAGCACGAGGCGAAGGGGCTCCTTAAGCGCAAGGCCTCGAACTCTCCCACCCACTTCC
AACCCGAAGCTCGGGATCAAGAATCACGTACTGCAGCCAGGTGGAAGTAATTCAAGGCACGCAAGGGCCA
TAACCCGTAAAGAGGCCAGGCCCGCGGGAACCACACACGGCACTTACCTGTGTTCTGGCGGCAAACCCGT
TGCGAAAAAGAACGTTCACGGCGACTACTGCACTTATATACGGTTCTCCCCCACCCTCGGGAAAAAGGCG
GAGCCAGTACACGACATCACTTTCCCAGTTTACCCCGCGCCACCTTCTCTAGGCACCGGTTCAATTGCCG
ACCCCTCCCCCCAACTTCTCGGGGACTGTGGGCGATGTGCGCTCTGCCCACTGACGGGCACCGGAGCCAA
TTCCCACTCCTTTCAAGACCTAGAAGGTCCATTAGCTGCAAAGATTCCTCTCTGTTTAAAACTTTATCCA
TCTTTGCACCTGCAGGCCTCGAGCCGGCGCCAAAGTGGATCTCTGCTGTCCCTGTAATAAACCCGAAAAT
TTTGAATTTTTGTAATTTGTTTTTGTAATTCTTTAGTTTGTATGTCTGTTGCTATTATGTCTACTATTCT
TTCCCCTGCACTGTACCCCCCAATCCCCCCTTTTCTTTTAAAATTGTGGATGAATACTGCCATTTGTCTC
AAGATCTAGAATTCGTTAACTGGCACCGGGCTTGCGGGTCATGCACCAGGTGCGCGGTCCTTCGGGCACC
TCGACGTCGGCGGTGACGGTGAAGCCGAGCCGCTCGTAGAAGGGGAGGTTGCGGGGCGCGGAGGTCTCCA
GGAAGGCGGGCACCCCGGCGCGCTCGGCCGCCTCCACTCCGGGGAGCACGACGGCGCTGCCCAGACCCTT
GCCCTGGTGGTCGGGCGAGACGCCGACGGTGGCCAGGAACCACGCGGGCTCCTTGGGCCGGTGCGGCGCC
AGGAGGCCTTCCATCTGTTGCTGCGCGGCCAGCCGGGAACCGCTCAACTCGGCCATGCGCGGGCCGATCT
CGGCGAACACCGCCCCCGCTTCGACGCTCTCCGGCGTGGTCCAGACCGCCACGGCGGCGCCGTCGTCCGC
GACCCACACCTTGCCGATGTCGAGCCCGACGCGCGTGAGGAAGAGTTCTTGCAGCTCGGTGACCCGCTCG
ATGTGGCGGTCCGGATCGACGGTGTGGCGCGTGGCGGGGTAGTCGGCGAACGCGGCGGCGAGGGTGCGTA
CGGCCCTGGGGACGTCGTCGCGGGTGGCGAGGCGCACCGTGGGCTTGTACTCGGTCATGGTAAGCTCCGG
TGGTACCTCTAGAAAGCTTTTTGCAAAAGCCTAGGCCTCCAAAAAAGCCTCCTCACTACTTCTGGAATAG
CTCAGAGGCCGAGGCGGCCTCGGCCTCTGCATAAATAAAAAAAATTAGTCAGCCATGGGGCGGAGAATGG
GCGGAACTGGGCGGAGTTAGGGGCGGGATGGGCGGAGTTAGGGGCGGGACTATGGTTGCTGACTAATTGA
GACGCATGCTTTGCATACTTCTGCCTGCTGGGGAGCCTGGGGACTTTCCACACCTGGTTGCTGACTAATT
GAGATGCAATGCATGGGTCCCCTCGGGGTTGGGAGGTGGGTCTGAAACGATAAT
