>Addgene plasmid #143700 | TFORF0409 | depositor partial sequence | sequence record 283230 | Insert
ACCGCCACCATGGCAGCCACTGAGATCTCTGTCCTTTCTGAGCAATTCACCAAGATCAAAGAACTCGAGT
TGATGCCGGAAAAAGGCCTGAAGGAGGAGGAAAAAGACGGAGTGTGCAGAGAGAAAGACCATCGGAGCCC
TAGTGAGTTGGAGGCCGAGCGTACCTCTGGGGCCTTCCAGGACAGCGTCCTGGAGGAAGAAGTGGAGCTG
GTGCTGGCCCCCTCGGAGGAGAGCGAGAAGTACATCCTGACCCTGCAGACGGTGCACTTCACTTCTGAAG
CTGTGGAGTTGCAGGATATGAGCTTGCTGAGCATACAGCAGCAAGAAGGGGTGCAGGTGGTGGTGCAACA
GCCTGGCCCTGGGTTGCTGTGGCTTGAGGAAGGGCCCCGGCAGAGCCTGCAGCAGTGTGTGGCCATTAGT
ATCCAGCAAGAGCTGTACTCCCCGCAAGAGATGGAGGTGTTGCAGTTCCACGCTCTAGAGGAGAATGTGA
TGGTGGCCAGTGAAGACAGTAAGTTAGCGGTGAGCCTGGCTGAAACTACTGGACTGATCAAGCTCGAGGA
AGAGCAGGAGAAGAACCAGTTATTGGCTGAAAGAACAAAGGAGCAGCTCTTTTTTGTGGAAACAATGTCA
GGAGATGAAAGAAGTGACGAAATTGTTCTCACAGTTTCAAATTCAAATGTGGAAGAACAAGAGGATCAAC
CTACAGCTGGTCAAGCAGATGCTGAAAAGGCCAAATCTACAAAAAATCAAAGAAAGACAAAGGGAGCAAA
AGGAACCTTCCACTGTGATGTCTGCATGTTCACCTCTTCTAGAATGTCAAGTTTTAATCGTCATATGAAA
ACTCACACCAGTGAGAAGCCTCACCTGTGTCACCTCTGCCTGAAAACCTTCCGTACGGTCACTCTGCTGC
GGAACCATGTTAACACCCACACAGGAACCAGGCCCTACAAGTGTAACGACTGCAACATGGCATTTGTCAC
CAGTGGAGAACTCGTCCGACACAGGCGCTATAAACATACTCATGAGAAACCCTTTAAATGTTCCATGTGC
AAGTATGCCAGTGTGGAGGCAAGTAAATTGAAGCGCCATGTCCGATCCCACACTGGGGAGCGCCCCTTTC
AGTGTTGCCAGTGCAGCTATGCCAGCAGAGATACCTACAAGCTGAAACGCCACATGAGAACGCACTCAGG
TGTGCATATGCGCAACTTGCATGCTTACAGCGCTGCAGAGCTGAAATGCCGCTACTGTTCTGCTGTCTTC
CATGAACGCTATGCCCTCATTCAGCACCAGAAAACTCATAAGAATGAGAAGAGGTTCAAGTGCAAACACT
GCAGTTATGCCTGCAAGCAGGAACGTCATATGACCGCTCACATTCGTACCCACACTGGAGAGAAACCATT
CACCTGCCTTTCTTGCAATAAATGTTTCCGACAGAAGCAACTTCTAAACGCTCACTTCAGGAAATACCAC
GATGCAAATTTCATCCCGACTGTTTACAAATGCTCCAAGTGTGGCAAAGGCTTTTCCCGCTGGATTAACC
TGCACAGACATTCGGAGAAGTGTGGATCAGGGGAAGCAAAGTCGGCTGCTTCAGGAAAGGGAAGAAGAAC
AAGAAAGAGGAAGCAGACCATCCTGAAGGAAGCCACAAAGGGTCAGAAGGAAGCTGCGAAGGGATGGAAG
GAAGCCGCGAACGGAGACGAAGCTGCTGCTGAGGAGGCTTCCACCACGAAGGGAGAACAGTTCCCAGGAG
AGATGTTTCCTGTCGCCTGCAGAGAAACCACAGCCAGAGTCAAAGAGGAAGTGGATGAAGGCGTGACCTG
TGAAATGCTCCTCAACACGATGGATAAGTAGTAATGAACTAGTCCGTAACTTGAAAGTATTTCGATTTCT
TGGCTTTATATATCTTGTGGAAAGGACGACGTGTGGCATATGATTCTAGACGT
