>Addgene plasmid #143700 | TFORF0409 | depositor partial sequence | sequence record 283231 | Barcode
CGTGTGGCATATGATTCTAGACGT
